Addgene plasmid #146692: pAc5.1B-EGFP-DmHPat-dsRNAres_J
Purpose: Insect Expression of DmHPat-dsRNAres
Depositing lab: Elisa Izaurralde. Depositing organization: Max Planck Institute for Developmental Biology. Publication: HPat provides a link between deadenylation and decapping in metazoa. Haas G, Braun JE, Igreja C, Tritschler F, Nishihara T, Izaurralde E. J Cell Biol. 2010 Apr 19. 189(2):289-302. 10.1083/jcb.200910141 PubMed 20404111.
Backbone
  Vector backbone: Unknown
  Vector type: Insect Expression
Growth in bacteria
  Bacterial resistance: Ampicillin, 100 μg/mL
  Growth temperature: 37°C
  Growth strain: DH5alpha
  Copy number: Low Copy
Gene/Insert
  Gene/Insert name: DmHPat-dsRNAres
  Species: D. melanogaster (fly)
  Mutation: two non silent, A479V, G568D and one silent mutation A1758G compared to the sequence given by NCBI: NM_142335.2.
  Entrez Gene: Patr-1 (a.k.a. anon-WO0118547.282, BcDNA:LD27979, CG5208, Dmel\CG5208, HPat, LD27979)
  Cloning method: Unknown
Terms and licenses: Academic/Nonprofit Terms; Industry Terms: Not Available to Industry
Depositor comments: Please note that the Addgene verified sequence may be slightly different compared to the depositor's reference sequences. These differences do not affect plasmid function. Plasmids from this collection were made available to the research community and donated after the lab closed. Please note that the sequence provided by the depositing laboratory may be theoretical/predicted or based on Sanger sequencing results. There may be discrepancies between sequencing results obtained by Addgene and the depositor sequence. If an Addgene verified sequence is not available, please contact before placing your order to request that our lab fully sequence the plasmid.
How to cite: pAc5.1B-EGFP-DmHPat-dsRNAres_J was a gift from Elisa Izaurralde (Addgene plasmid # 146692 ; http://n2t.net/addgene:146692 ; RRID:Addgene_146692)
