[The description below was written by a language model from this plasmid's Addgene catalogue record and pLannotate feature annotations shown in this document.]
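Description:
pAc5.1B-EGFP-DmHPat-dsRNAres_J is an insect expression plasmid for producing an EGFP-tagged, RNAi-resistant version of Drosophila melanogaster HPat (Patr-1, CG5208). The catalogue lists the backbone as unknown, although the name and annotated parts point to a pAc5.1-type vector. In bacteria it is maintained through a ColE1/pUC-family origin and selected with ampicillin via the β-lactamase gene and its own promoter. The catalogue records it as low copy even though the origin is annotated as a high-copy type. No selectable marker for insect cells is annotated. Short fragments of the tetracycline resistance gene and SV40 large T antigen are present as backbone remnants and are not expected to be functional.

Expression is driven by the constitutive Drosophila actin 5C (Ac5) promoter, followed directly by the EGFP coding sequence. The HPat open reading frame is not annotated by the feature tool, but the roughly 3 kb unannotated stretch between EGFP and the downstream V5 epitope sequence is where it presumably lies, giving an N-terminal EGFP fusion. Whether the V5 tag is translated in frame or lies beyond a stop codon cannot be determined from the record. An SV40 polyadenylation signal follows the cassette. The insert carries two amino-acid changes (A479V, G568D) and one silent substitution relative to the NCBI reference. The "dsRNAres" label indicates that the coding sequence was altered to escape a dsRNA targeting the endogenous transcript, though the specific changes are not described.

Such a construct suits complementation experiments in Drosophila cultured cells, where endogenous HPat is depleted and the fluorescent fusion is re-expressed, in keeping with the associated study of deadenylation and decapping. The Addgene-verified and depositor sequences differ slightly in length but share the same feature layout.
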