Features (pLannotate 1.2.2; 9 found; start..end, strand, type, name):
     56..2568    +  promoter       Ac5 promoter: Drosophila melanogaster actin 5C promoter
   2588..3304    +  CDS            EGFP: EGFP is a basic (constitutively fluorescent) green fluorescent protein published in 1996, derived from Aequorea victoria. It is reported to be a rapidly-maturing weak dimer with moderate acid sensitivity.
   6272..6313    +  CDS            V5 tag: epitope tag from simian virus 5
   6413..6547    -  polyA_signal   SV40 poly(A) signal: SV40 polyadenylation signal
   6570..6654    -  CDS            large T antigen (fragment): large T antigen from SV40 (simian virus 40)
   6655..7125    +  CDS            TcR (fragment): tetracycline efflux protein; tet; confers resistance to tetracycline
   7169..7757    -  rep_origin     ori: high-copy-number ColE1/pMB1/pBR322/pUC origin of replication
   7928..8788    -  CDS            AmpR: β-lactamase; bla; confers resistance to ampicillin, carbenicillin, and related antibiotics
   8789..8893    -  promoter       AmpR promoter: bla
>Addgene plasmid #146692 | pAc5.1B-EGFP-DmHPat-dsRNAres_J | depositor full sequence | sequence record 289138 | Full Sequence
CTTCAAGGAATTAATTCTATATTCTAAAAACACAAATGATACTTCTAAAAAAAATCATGAATGGCATCAA
CTCTGAATCAAATCTTTGCAGATGCACCTACTTCTCATTTCCACTGTCACATCATTTTTCCAGATCTCGC
TGCCTGTTATGTGGCCCACAAACCAAGACACGTTTTATGGCCATTAAAGCTGGCTGATCGTCGCCAAACA
CCAAATACATATCAATATGTACATTCGAGAAAGAAGCGATCAAAGAAGCGTCTTCGGGCGAGTAGGAGAA
TGCGGAGGAGAAGGAGAACGAGCTGATCTAGTATCTCTCCACAATCCAATGCCAACTGACCAACTGGCCA
TATTCGGAGCAATTTGAAGCCAATTTCCATCGCCTGGCGATCGCTCCATTCTTGGCTATATGTTTTTCAC
CGTTCCCGGGGCCATTTTCAAAGACTCGTCGGTAAGATAAGATTGTGTCACTCGCTGTCTCTCTTCATTT
GTCGAAGAATGCTGAGGAATTTCGCGATGACGTCGGCGAGTATTTTGAAGAATGAGAATAATTTGTATTT
ATACGAAAATCAGTTAGTGGAATTTTCTACAAAAACATGTTATCTATAGATAATTTTGTTGCAAAATATG
TTGACTATGACAAAGATTGTATGTATATACCTTTAATGTATTCTCATTTTCTTATGTATTTATAATGGCA
ATGATGATACTGATGATATTTTAAGATGATGCCAGACCACAGGCTGATTTCTGCGTCTTTTGCCGAACGC
AGTGCATGTGCGGTTGTTGTTTTTTGGAATAGTTTCAATTTTCGGACTGTCCGCTTTGATTTCAGTTTCT
TGGCTTATTCAAAAAGCAAAGTAAAGCCAAAAAAGCGAGATGGCAATACCAAATGCGGCAAAACGGTAGT
GGAAGGAAAGGGGTGCGGGGCAGCGGAAGGAAGGGTGGGGCGGGGCGTGGCGGGGTCTGTGGCTGGGCGC
GACGTCACCGACGTTGGAGCCACTCCTTTGACCATGTGTGCGTGTGTGTATTATTCGTGTCTCGCCACTC
GCCGGTTGTTTTTTTCTTTTTATCTCGCTCTCTCTAGCGCCATCTCGTACGCATGCTCAACGCACCGCAT
GTTGCCGTGTCCTTTATGCGTCATTTTGGCTCGAAATAGGCAATTATTTAAACAAAGATTAGTCAACGAA
AACGCTAAAATAAATAAGTCTACAATATGGTTACTTATTGCCATGTGTGTGCAGCCAACGATAGCAACAA
AAGCAACAACACAGTGGCTTTCCCTCTTTCACTTTTTGTTTGCAAGCGCGTGCGAGCAAGACGGCACGAC
CGGCAAACGCAATTACGCTGACAAAGAGCAGACGAAGTTTTGGCCGAAAAACATCAAGGCGCCTGATACG
AATGCATTTGCAATAACAATTGCGATATTTAATATTGTTTATGAAGCTGTTTGACTTCAAAACACACAAA
AAAAAAAATAAAACAAATTATTTGAAAGAGAATTAGGAATCGGACAGCTTATCGTTACGGGCTAACAGCA
CACCGAGACGAAATAGCTTACCTGACGTCACAGCCTCTGGAAGAACTGCCGCCAAGCAGAGAGAGAGAGA
AAAAGAGGGAGAGCAGCTTAGACCGCATGTGCTTGTGTGTGAGGCGTCTCTCTCTTCGTCTCCTGTTTGC
GCAAACGCATAGACTGCACTGAGAAAATCGATTACCTATTTTTTATGAATGAATATTTGCACTATTACTA
TTCAAAACTATTAAGATAGCAATCACATTCAATAGCCAAATACTATACCACCTGAGCGATGCAACGAAAT
GATCAATTTGAGCAAAAATGCTGCATATTTAGGACGGCATCATTATAGAAATGCTTCTTGCTGTGTACTT
TTCTCTCGTCTGGCAGCTGTTTCGCCGTTATTGTTAAAACCGGCTTAAGTTAGGTGTGTTTTCTACGACT
AGTGATGCCCCTACTAGAAGATGTGTGTTGCACAAATGTCCCTGAATAACCAATTTGAAGTGCAGATAGC
AGTAAACGTAAGCTAATATGAATATTATTTAACTGTAATGTTTTAATATCGCTGGACATTACTAATAAAC
CCACTATAAACACATGTACATATGTATGTTTTGGCATACAATGAGTAGTTGGGGAAAAAATGTGTAAAAG
CACCGTGACCATCACAGCATAAAGATAACCAGCTGAAGTATCGAATATGAGTAACCCCCAAATTGAATCA
CATGCCGCAACTGATAGGACCCATGGAAGTACACTCTTCATGGCGATATACAAGACACACACAAGCACGA
ACACCCAGTTGCGGAGGAAATTCTCCGTAAATGAAAACCCAATCGGCGAACAATTCATACCCATATATGG
TAAAAGTTTTGAACGCGACTTGAGAGCGGAGAGCATTGCGGCTGATAAGGTTTTAGCGCTAAGCGGGCTT
TATAAAACGGGCTGCGGGACCAGTTTTCATATCACTACCGTTTGAGTTCTTGTGCTGTGTGGATACTCCT
CCCGACACAAAGCCGCTCCATCAGCCAGCAGTCGTCTAATCCAGAGACCCCGGATCGGGGTACCAACATG
GTGAGCAAGGGCGAGGAGCTGTTCACCGGGGTGGTGCCCATCCTGGTCGAGCTGGACGGCGACGTAAACG
GCCACAAGTTCAGCGTGTCCGGCGAGGGCGAGGGCGATGCCACCTACGGCAAGCTGACCCTGAAGTTCAT
CTGCACCACCGGCAAGCTGCCCGTGCCCTGGCCCACCCTCGTGACCACCCTGACCTACGGCGTGCAGTGC
TTCAGCCGCTACCCCGACCACATGAAGCAGCACGACTTCTTCAAGTCCGCCATGCCCGAAGGCTACGTCC
AGGAGCGCACCATCTTCTTCAAGGACGACGGCAACTACAAGACCCGCGCCGAGGTGAAGTTCGAGGGCGA
CACCCTGGTGAACCGCATCGAGCTGAAGGGCATCGACTTCAAGGAGGACGGCAACATCCTGGGGCACAAG
CTGGAGTACAACTACAACAGCCACAACGTCTATATCATGGCCGACAAGCAGAAGAACGGCATCAAGGTGA
ACTTCAAGATCCGCCACAACATCGAGGACGGCAGCGTGCAGCTCGCCGACCACTACCAGCAGAACACCCC
CATCGGCGACGGCCCCGTGCTGCTGCCCGACAACCACTACCTGAGCACCCAGTCCGCCCTGAGCAAAGAC
CCCAACGAGAAGCGCGATCACATGGTCCTGCTGGAGTTCGTGACCGCCGCCGGGATCACTCTCGGCATGG
ACGAGCTGTACAAGCCAAGCTTGAATTCTGCAGATATCATGGATGACTCGTTTTTCGGCTTTGACACGAA
TCTACCGGACGAAGATGGTGGCGATGGACGCATCGTCGAGGCGGAATACGATGCCCTCAATGACGAAACC
TTTGGATCCGCTATAAATGGCGACTGGGAGGAAGCCCATGAGACGATGGTACGCCTGGGCGGGAATGGCG
AAAGGGTGCGGAAGCGACCCGCGGAATCTAGTGGAAATACGGATTTTGCCGATCAGGGAAATGGTGCCTT
CCTGCGACACGCTAATCCGCTATCATCGGCGCCCTCTTCAAGCGGCTCCACTCCGGCCCCTTTGAATGCC
CCCTTCCGACAGTCTCGTCACATAGGGGACTCGGACTTGGAGCTAAACATTTCCTCCATGAAGTTGGACG
ACATGGACCTGTCCTCTTTCACCACTGATAGCGAAGCCGGTGGGCTGAGCAACCGCATTAAGCTGGACTC
CGGGGTCTGGGGATCACAGCCGTTTCCCAACAACCAACATTTGTTCCGCGAGCCTATGCGCAGCGCCTTC
AAGCCACAGCAGCAGCAACATCAGCAGCACCAACCACAACAAATGAAGCCACCGCAGGAAGCGAATGCCA
ACTTTGCACTGAATCCACAGCCTTTTCCAAAAATTACAACTCTCGAGGATATAGAGCGCAATATGATCAT
TCAGCAGGCCATTCCGAAACAACAGCAGCAGAGCCAGCAACAGGCGGAACGCAAAATGTTTGATGATTTT
AGTCTGGGTAACAGGCAGCAGGTGCCTACACCAACCATGTTGCAGCAACAGATGTTGCAGCAGCAGCATC
ATCAGAAACAACAGTCGCAGCAGCAGCCGCCACAACAAGCGCAGCACAAGGTACCCCCTGGCTTCTTGGG
CACGCCGCACACCTCTCCACCGAGGCCAAATTTGGGTTTCCCCGGACCCGAGCTACTGCCCACGCCATCG
TCGCAGCAACAACTAAACGGTATTGGTGGCAACCGAGTGCCGCCCGGATTTATTTACCCGCAAGGTCTGC
CCGGGAATATTCCGCAATTGCCCCAGCATCCTCTAATGCAGCAGCACATGCCGCACAACTTTCCACTGCC
CGGCGGCAACCAGCGACCTCTACCCAATCCACAAGCTCTGCCCACGGCCCTGAACAATTTCGCGATGCAT
CCAAGCTTCAATGCGATGCGCGCCGCTGGAATCCATCCAGGGGCTTTTATGCAACCTCCCCATCCGCACC
AGATGCTGCCACCGCGAATGCCGCCGCACCCGCTGCAAGCTGCCACAAGTCTATTAGGTCAGCAGCCACC
GAATTCCATGTATAACATGTTCAACATGCGACTAGTGCAAGAGATCCAGCAAAACCATCCGCTGCTTCAA
CAGGCTGCTGTTGTACGCCAAATGCAACAGAGCAGAGCAGGATCCGTGGCCAGCGATCGTCAGAGATCGC
AGGCGCAACAGCAGCAACAAGGACGACGTCCAGATGGTACAGGAAATTACCCGCTGGAAGAGTACGATGA
ATATGCCAACCTAATGAGCACGCGCGACAAGCACTGGCTAATCGGAATCCAGCTTTCGCAGCTGAATACG
GACACGCCGTATATCGACGACTATTACTACACGGTGTTCAGGGAGCGCAAGGCCCAACAGAACGGGCAAA
TGCGCAACAGTCAGGCGCACAAGGACAACCAGTTGAATCATCCGCTTACTCAGCCACGCGGCCATGCGCA
GCTTATTCTCGTACAGTTGGGCAACAAGAATGGTACTCGCAATGGGCACGGACGTGAGCGACGCAACTCG
GAGAACACCAACAGCACGTCAGGCAACACGAACAATGGATCAGGTGGTAACAACAACAACCTGACAGGCT
ATATATTCTCACCACTGAAGTTCGAGAACTCACTGGGAAAGCTACAGTACGGAAGTGTGACAGCTCCGCG
AAAAATTATCGATGCTGACATTATGAGTGGTGAATCAAATGCCGCTGCTGAAGCCAACGCAACTTCTTCA
TCAAAAAGCTCGACTCCGCTGCCCACCTCCGCGAGCCATGATGTAAATCCCAGTAGCATGCGGAAGTCGC
GACACATTTTGCTTCTGATTGAAACACTGTATCGCTATCTGCTGAAGTTGGAGGATTTGGAAAGCCCAGA
AGTGATGGCCACCATTGAGCTGAAAAAGAAAAAGGAAGCCGAACGGATCGCAGCCCTTGAGCAGCTGGAA
ATGGCCAATAAAACGCCCGAAGAACGGGCAGCAGAGGCGGCTAACCCACAGACTATGAACCCACAGCTCA
AAAATAAATTTAATTACGAAGTTGAAACTAAGGCAGCACTTGTAAACAAGCTAAAAGCGGGACTTGCTTT
TGATAAAGTGATTGCTATGATGAACGTCAGAAAAGGTAAAATTCTGATCCGCCGTATTATGCCGTTCATA
GCCGACCAGTCGATACGATGGGTGGTCTGGTCCGGAGTTTTTTGCAGTCTCCAGACTGTTGTCAAGAAAG
ATAAAGATGATGTCGAGGGAGTTCTTTATGCACTGTATCCGGAATTCAAGAAGCATGTGAATAAGGCAAC
ATTTGAGTTACTCGTCTCGATATCTTCAGCAATCACTCTTAACGATAAAAAGCTGGCAGGCATCTTCTGT
TCCCGATTCGGCATTCTGAGCCTTGTGGCTCTTATTCTGAGGGCTGAAGAGATTTATGTTAGCCGCACCG
ATGCCACGCTGTCGGAAGAAAATCGCCAGAAATGGAGGGAGTTCCTTGCCCAAGTGGCCAGCTGTTTAAA
CCGGACCATACAGAATCAAACTATTAGCGCCGCTATCGAAAGCGACGCCATCCAACCCTTGATGGATCAT
TTCGAGCGCTTCAAGGACTTGAAGCTTGACGCCTTACTAGCCCTAATTACGGAGGCTCGCCACCAGATCG
ACTAGGGCGGCCGCTCGAGTCTAGAGGGCCCGCGGTTCGAAGGTAAGCCTATCCCTAACCCTCTCCTCGG
TCTCGATTCTACGCGTACCGGTCATCATCACCATCACCATTGAGTTTAAACCCGCTGATCAGCCTCGACT
GTGCCTTCTAAGGCCTGAGCTCGCTGATCAGCCTCGATCGAGGATCCAGACATGATAAGATACATTGATG
AGTTTGGACAAACCACAACTAGAATGCAGTGAAAAAAATGCTTTATTTGTGAAATTTGTGATGCTATTGC
TTTATTTGTAACCATTATAAGCTGCAATAAACAAGTTAACAACAACAATTGCATTCATTTTATGTTTCAG
GTTCAGGGGGAGGTGTGGGAGGTTTTTTAAAGCAAGTAAAACCTCTACAAATGTGGTATGGCTGATTATG
ATCAGTCGACCGATGCCCTTGAGAGCCTTCAACCCAGTCAGCTCCTTCCGGTGGGCGCGGGGCATGACTA
TCGTCGCCGCACTTATGACTGTCTTCTTTATCATGCAACTCGTAGGACAGGTGCCGGCAGCGCTCTGGGT
CATTTTCGGCGAGGACCGCTTTCGCTGGAGCGCGACGATGATCGGCCTGTCGCTTGCGGTATTCGGAATC
TTGCACGCCCTCGCTCAAGCCTTCGTCACTGGTCCCGCCACCAAACGTTTCGGCGAGAAGCAGGCCATTA
TCGCCGGCATGGCGGCCGACGCGCTGGGCTACGTCTTGCTGGCGTTCGCGACGCGAGGCTGGATGGCCTT
CCCCATTATGATTCTTCTCGCTTCCGGCGGCATCGGGATGCCCGCGTTGCAGGCCATGCTGTCCAGGCAG
GTAGATGACGACCATCAGGGACAGCTTCAAGGATCGCTCGCGGCTCTTACCAGCCAGCAAAAGGCCAGGA
ACCGTAAAAAGGCCGCGTTGCTGGCGTTTTTCCATAGGCTCCGCCCCCCTGACGAGCATCACAAAAATCG
ACGCTCAAGTCAGAGGTGGCGAAACCCGACAGGACTATAAAGATACCAGGCGTTTCCCCCTGGAAGCTCC
CTCGTGCGCTCTCCTGTTCCGACCCTGCCGCTTACCGGATACCTGTCCGCCTTTCTCCCTTCGGGAAGCG
TGGCGCTTTCTCAATGCTCACGCTGTAGGTATCTCAGTTCGGTGTAGGTCGTTCGCTCCAAGCTGGGCTG
TGTGCACGAACCCCCCGTTCAGCCCGACCGCTGCGCCTTATCCGGTAACTATCGTCTTGAGTCCAACCCG
GTAAGACACGACTTATCGCCACTGGCAGCAGCCACTGGTAACAGGATTAGCAGAGCGAGGTATGTAGGCG
GTGCTACAGAGTTCTTGAAGTGGTGGCCTAACTACGGCTACACTAGAAGGACAGTATTTGGTATCTGCGC
TCTGCTGAAGCCAGTTACCTTCGGAAAAAGAGTTGGTAGCTCTTGATCCGGCAAACAAACCACCGCTGGT
AGCGGTGGTTTTTTTGTTTGCAAGCAGCAGATTACGCGCAGAAAAAAAGGATCTCAAGAAGATCCTTTGA
TCTTTTCTACGGGGTCTGACGCTCAGTGGAACGAAAACTCACGTTAAGGGATTTTGGTCATGAGATTATC
AAAAAGGATCTTCACCTAGATCCTTTTAAATTAAAAATGAAGTTTTAAATCAATCTAAAGTATATATGAG
TAAACTTGGTCTGACAGTTACCAATGCTTAATCAGTGAGGCACCTATCTCAGCGATCTGTCTATTTCGTT
CATCCATAGTTGCCTGACTCCCCGTCGTGTAGATAACTACGATACGGGAGGGCTTACCATCTGGCCCCAG
TGCTGCAATGATACCGCGAGACCCACGCTCACCGGCTCCAGATTTATCAGCAATAAACCAGCCAGCCGGA
AGGGCCGAGCGCAGAAGTGGTCCTGCAACTTTATCCGCCTCCATCCAGTCTATTAATTGTTGCCGGGAAG
CTAGAGTAAGTAGTTCGCCAGTTAATAGTTTGCGCAACGTTGTTGCCATTGCTGCAGGCATCGTGGTGTC
ACGCTCGTCGTTTGGTATGGCTTCATTCAGCTCCGGTTCCCAACGATCAAGGCGAGTTACATGATCCCCC
ATGTTGTGCAAAAAAGCGGTTAGCTCCTTCGGTCCTCCGATCGTTGTCAGAAGTAAGTTGGCCGCAGTGT
TATCACTCATGGTTATGGCAGCACTGCATAATTCTCTTACTGTCATGCCATCCGTAAGATGCTTTTCTGT
GACTGGTGAGTACTCAACCAAGTCATTCTGAGAATAGTGTATGCGGCGACCGAGTTGCTCTTGCCCGGCG
TCAACACGGGATAATACCGCGCCACATAGCAGAACTTTAAAAGTGCTCATCATTGGAAAACGTTCTTCGG
GGCGAAAACTCTCAAGGATCTTACCGCTGTTGAGATCCAGTTCGATGTAACCCACTCGTGCACCCAACTG
ATCTTCAGCATCTTTTACTTTCACCAGCGTTTCTGGGTGAGCAAAAACAGGAAGGCAAAATGCCGCAAAA
AAGGGAATAAGGGCGACACGGAAATGTTGAATACTCATACTCTTCCTTTTTCAATATTATTGAAGCATTT
ATCAGGGTTATTGTCTCATGAGCGGATACATATTTGAATGTATTTAGAAAAATAAACAAATAGGGGTTCC
GCGCACATTTCCCCGAAAAGTGCCACCTGACGTCTAAGAAACCATTATTATCATGACATTAACCTATAAA
AATAGGCGTATCACGAGGCCCTTTCGT
