Features (pLannotate 1.2.2; 9 found; start..end, strand, type, name):
      1..2510    +  promoter       Ac5 promoter: Drosophila melanogaster actin 5C promoter
   2530..3246    +  CDS            EGFP: EGFP is a basic (constitutively fluorescent) green fluorescent protein published in 1996, derived from Aequorea victoria. It is reported to be a rapidly-maturing weak dimer with moderate acid sensitivity.
   6213..6254    +  CDS            V5 tag: epitope tag from simian virus 5
   6354..6488    -  polyA_signal   SV40 poly(A) signal: SV40 polyadenylation signal
   6511..6595    -  CDS            large T antigen (fragment): large T antigen from SV40 (simian virus 40)
   6596..7043    +  CDS            TcR (fragment): tetracycline efflux protein; tet; confers resistance to tetracycline
   7089..7677    -  rep_origin     ori: high-copy-number ColE1/pMB1/pBR322/pUC origin of replication
   7848..8708    -  CDS            AmpR: β-lactamase; bla; confers resistance to ampicillin, carbenicillin, and related antibiotics
   8709..8813    -  promoter       AmpR promoter: bla
>Addgene plasmid #146692 | pAc5.1B-EGFP-DmHPat-dsRNAres_J | addgene full sequence | sequence record 357193 | Addgene NGS Result
CATGAATGGCATCAACTCTGAATCAAATCTTTGCAGATGCACCTACTTCTCATTTCCACTGTCACATCAT
TTTTCCAGATCTCGCTGCCTGTTATGTGGCCCACAAACCAAGACACGTTTTATGGCCATTAAAGCTGGCT
GATCGTCGCCAAACACCAAATACATAATGAATATGTACACATTCGAGAAAGAAGCGATCAAAGAAGCGTC
TTCGGGCGGAGTAGGAGAATGCGGAGGAGAAGGAGAACGAGCTGATCTAGTATCTCTCCACAATCCAATG
CCAACTGACCAACTGGCCATATTCGGAGCAATTTGAAGCCAATTTCCATCGCCTGGCGATCGCTCCATTC
TTGGCTATATGTTTTTCACCGTTACCCGGGGCCATTTTCAAAGACTCGTCGGCAAGATAAGATTGTGTCA
CTCGCTGTCTCTCTTCATTTGTCGAAGAATGCTGAGGAATTTCGCGATGACGTCGGCGAGTATTTTGAAG
AATGAGAATAATTTGTATTTATACGAAAATCAGTTAGTGGAATTTTCTACAAAAACATGTTATCTATAGA
TAATTTTGTTGCAAAATATGTTGACTATGACAAAGATTGTATGTATATACCTTTAATGTATTCTCATTTT
CTTATGTATTTATAATGGCAATGATGATACTGATGATATTTTAAGATGATGCCAGACCAAAAGGCTTGAA
TTTCTGCGTCTTTTGCCGAACGCAGTGCATGTGCAATTGTTGTTTTTTGGAATATTCAATTTTCGGACTG
TCCGCTTTGATTTCAGTTTCTTGGCTTATTCAAAAAGCAAAGTAAAGCCAAAAAAGCGAGATGGCAATAC
CAAATGCGGCAAAACGGTAGTGGAAGGAAAGGGGTGCGGGGCAGCGGAAGGAAGGGTGGGGCGGGGCGTG
GCGGGGTCTGTGGCTGGGCGCGACGTCACCGACGTTGGAGCCACTCCTTTGACCATGTGTGCGTGTGTGT
ATTATTCGTGTCTCGCCACTCGCCGGTTGTTTTTTTCTTTTTATGCTGCGCTCTCTCTAGCGCCATCTCG
CTTACGCATGCTCAACGCACCGCATGTTGCCGTTTCCTTTTATGCGTCATTTTGGCTCGAAATAGGCAAT
TATTTAAACAAAGATTAGTCAACGAAAACGCTAAAATAAATAAGTCTACAATATGGTTACTTATTGCCAT
GTGTGTGCAGCCAACGATAGCAACAAAAGCAACAACACAGGTGGCTTTCCCTCTTTCACTTTTTGTTTGC
AAGCCGCGTGCGAGCAAGACGGCACGACCGGCAAACGCAATTACGCTGACAAAGAGCAGACGAAGTTTTG
GCGAAAAACATCAAGGCGCCTGATACGAATGCATTTGCAATAACAATTGCGATATTTAATATTGTTTATG
AAGCTGTTTGACTTCAAAACACACAAAAAAAAAAATAAAACAAATTATTTGAAAGAGAATTAGGAATCGG
ACGCTTATCGTTAGGGTAACAACAAGAAATGCTTACTGAGTCACAGCCTCTGGAAAACTGCCGCAAGCCA
GAGAGAGAGAGAAAAAGAGGGAGAGCAGCTTAGACCGCATGTGCTTGTGTGTGAGGCGTCTCTCTCTTCG
TCTCTGTTGCGCAAACGCATAGACTGCACTGAAAAAATCGATTACCTATTTTTTATGAATGAATATTTGC
ACTATTACTATTCAAAACTATTAAGATAGCAATCACATTCAATAGCCAAATACTATACCACCTGAGCGAT
GCAACGAAATGATCAATTTGAGCAAAAATGCTGCATATTTAGGACGGCATCATTATAGAAATGCTTCTTG
CTGTGTACTTTTCTCTCGTCTGGCAGCTGTTTCGCCGTTATTGTTAAAACCGGCTTAAGTTAGGTGTGTT
TTCTACGACTAGTGAATGCCCTACTAGAAGATGTGTGTTGCACAAAATGTCCCTGGAATAACCAATTTGA
AGTGCAGATAGCAGTAAACGTAAGCTAATATGAATATTATTTAACTGTAATGTTTTAATATCGCTGGACA
TTACTAATAAACCCACTATAAACACATGTACATATGTATGTTTTGGCATACAATGAGTAGTTGGGGAAAA
AATGTGTAAAAGCACCGTGACCATCACAGCATAAAGATAACCAGCTGAAGTATCGAATATGAGTAACCCC
CAAATTGAATCACATGCCGCAACTGATAGGACCCATGGAAGTACACTCTTCATGGCGATATACAAGACAC
ACACAAGCACGAACACCCAGTTGCGGAGGAAATTCTCCGTAAATGAAAACCCAATCGGCGAACAATTCAT
ACCCATATATGGTAAAAGTTTTGAACGCGACTTGAGAGCGGAGAGCATTGCGGCTGATAAGGTTTTAGCG
CTAAGCGGGCTTTATAAAACGGGCTGCGGGACCAGTTTTCATATCACTACCGTTTGAGTTCTTGTGCTGT
GTGGATACTCCTCCCGACACAAAGCCGCTCCATCAGCCAGCAGTCGTCTAATCCAGAGACCCCGGATCGG
GGTACCATCATGGTGAGCAAGGGCGAGGAGCTGTTCACCGGGGTGGTGCCCATCCTGGTCGAGCTGGACG
GCGACGTAAACGGCCACAAGTTCAGCGTGTCCGGCGAGGGCGAGGGCGATGCCACCTACGGCAAGCTGAC
CCTGAAGTTCATCTGCACCACCGGCAAGCTGCCCGTGCCCTGGCCCACCCTCGTGACCACCCTGACCTAC
GGCGTGCAGTGCTTCAGCCGCTACCCCGACCACATGAAGCAGCACGACTTCTTCAAGTCCGCCATGCCCG
AAGGCTACGTCCAGGAGCGCACCATCTTCTTCAAGGACGACGGCAACTACAAGACCCGCGCCGAGGTGAA
GTTCGAGGGCGACACCCTGGTGAACCGCATCGAGCTGAAGGGCATCGACTTCAAGGAGGACGGCAACATC
CTGGGGCACAAGCTGGAGTACAACTACAACAGCCACAACGTCTATATCATGGCCGACAAGCAGAAGAACG
GCATCAAGGTGAACTTCAAGATCCGCCACAACATCGAGGACGGCAGCGTGCAGCTCGCCGACCACTACCA
GCAGAACACCCCCATCGGCGACGGCCCCGTGCTGCTGCCCGACAACCACTACCTGAGCACCCAGTCCGCC
CTGAGCAAAGACCCCAACGAGAAGCGCGATCACATGGTCCTGCTGGAGTTCGTGACCGCCGCCGGGATCA
CTCTCGGCATGGACGAGCTGTACAAGCCAAGCTTGAATTCTGCAGATATCATGGATGACTCGTTTTTCGG
CTTTGACACGAATCTACCGGACGAAGATGGTGGCGATGGACGCATCGTCGAGGCGGAATACGATGCCCTC
AATGACGAAACCTTTGGATCCGCTATAAATGGCGACTGGGAGGAAGCCCATGAGACGATGGTACGCCTGG
GCGGGAATGGCGAAAGGGTGCGGAAGCGACCCGCGGAATCTAGTGGAAATACGGATTTTGCCGATCAGGG
AAATGGTGCCTTCCTGCGACACGCTAATCCGCTATCATCGGCGCCCTCTTCAAGCGGCTCCACTCCGGCC
CCTTTGAATGCCCCCTTCCGACAGTCTCGTCACATAGGGGACTCGGACTTGGAGCTAAACATTTCCTCCA
TGAAGTTGGACGACATGGACCTGTCCTCTTTCACCACTGATAGCGAAGCCGGTGGGCTGAGCAACCGCAT
TAAGCTGGACTCCGGGGTCTGGGGATCACAGCCGTTTCCCAACAACCAACATTTGTTCCGCGAGCCTATG
CGCAGCGCCTTCAAGCCACAGCAGCAGCAACATCAGCAGCACCAACCACAACAAATGAAGCCACCGCAGG
AAGCGAATGCCAACTTTGCACTGAATCCACAGCCTTTTCCAAAAATTACAACTCTCGAGGATATAGAGCG
CAATATGATCATTCAGCAGGCCATTCCGAAACAACAGCAGCAGAGCCAGCAACAGGCGGAACGCAAAATG
TTTGATGATTTTAGTCTGGGTAACAGGCAGCAGGTGCCTACACCAACCATGTTGCAGCAACAGATGTTGC
AGCAGCAGCATCATCAGAAACAACAGTCGCAGCAGCAGCCGCCACAACAAGCGCAGCACAAGGTACCCCC
TGGCTTCTTGGGCACGCCGCACACCTCTCCACCGAGGCCAAATTTGGGTTTCCCCGGACCCGAGCTACTG
CCCACGCCATCGTCGCAGCAACAACTAAACGGTATTGGTGGCAACCGAGTGCCGCCCGGATTTATTTACC
CGCAAGGTCTGCCCGGGAATATTCCGCAATTGCCCCAGCATCCTCTAATGCAGCAGCACATGCCGCACAA
CTTTCCACTGCCCGGCGGCAACCAGCGACCTCTACCCAATCCACAAGCTCTGCCCACGGCCCTGAACAAT
TTCGCGATGCATCCAAGCTTCAATGCGATGCGCGCCGCTGGAATCCATCCAGGGGCTTTTATGCAACCTC
CCCATCCGCACCAGATGCTGCCACCGCGAATGCCGCCGCACCCGCTGCAAGCTGCCACAAGTCTATTAGG
TCAGCAGCCACCGAATTCCATGTATAACATGTTCAACATGCGACTAGTGCAAGAGATCCAGCAAAACCAT
CCGCTGCTTCAACAGGCTGCTGTTGTACGCCAAATGCAACAGAGCAGAGCAGGATCCGTGGCCAGCGATC
GTCAGAGATCGCAGGTGCAACAGCAGCAACAAGGACGACGTCCAGATGGTACAGGAAATTACCCGCTGGA
AGAGTACGATGAATATGCCAACCTAATGAGCACGCGCGACAAGCACTGGCTAATCGGAATCCAGCTTTCG
CAGCTGAATACGGACACGCCGTATATCGACGACTATTACTACACGGTGTTCAGGGAGCGCAAGGCCCAAC
AGAACGGGCAAATGCGCAACAGTCAGGCGCACAAGGACAACCAGTTGAATCATCCGCTTACTCAGCCACG
CGACCATGCGCAGCTTATTCTCGTACAGTTGGGCAACAAGAATGGTACTCGCAATGGGCACGGACGTGAG
CGACGCAACTCGGAGAACACCAACAGCACGTCAGGCAACACGAACAATGGATCAGGTGGTAACAACAACA
ACCTGACAGGCTATATATTCTCACCACTGAAGTTCGAGAACTCACTGGGAAAGCTACAGTACGGAAGTGT
GACAGCTCCGCGAAAAATTATCGATGCTGACATTATGAGTGGTGAATCAAATGCCGCTGCTGAAGCCAAC
GCAACTTCTTCATCAAAAAGCTCGACTCCGCTGCCCACCTCCGCGAGCCATGATGTAAATCCCAGTAGCA
TGCGGAAGTCGCGACACATTTTGCTTCTGATTGAAACACTGTATCGCTATCTGCTGAAGTTGGAGGATTT
GGAAAGCCCAGAAGTGATGGCCACCATTGAGCTGAAAAAGAAAAAGGAAGCCGAACGGATCGCAGCCCTT
GAGCAGCTGGAAATGGCCAATAAAACGCCCGAAGAACGGGCAGCAGAGGCGGCTAACCCACAGACTATGA
ACCCACAGCTCAAAAATAAATTTAATTACGAAGTTGAAACTAAGGCAGCACTTGTAAACAAGCTAAAAGC
GGGACTTGCTTTTGATAAAGTGATTGCTATGATGAACGTCAGAAAAGGTAAAATTCTGATCCGCCGTATT
ATGCCGTTCATAGCCGACCAGTCGATACGATGGGTGGTCTGGTCCGGAGTTTTTTGCAGTCTCCAGACTG
TTGTCAAGAAAGATAAAGATGATGTCGAGGGAGTTCTTTATGCACTGTATCCGGAATTCAAGAAGCATGT
GAATAAGGCAACATTTGAGTTACTCGTCTCGATATCTTCAGCAATCACTCTTAACGATAAAAAGCTGGCA
GGCATCTTCTGTTCCCGATTCGGCATTCTGAGCCTTGTGGCTCTTATTCTGAGGGCTGAAGAGATTTATG
TTAGCCGCACCGATGCCACGCTGTCGGAAGAAAATCGCCAGAAATGGAGGGAGTTCCTTGCCCAAGTGGC
CAGCTGTTTAAACCGGACCATACAGAATCAAACTATTAGCGCCGCTATCGAAAGCGACGCCATCCAACCC
TTGATGGATCATTTCGAGCGCTTCAAGGACTTGAAGCTTGACGCCTTACTAGCCCTAATTACGGAGGCTC
GCCACCAGATCGACTAGGGCGGCCGCTCGGTCTAGAGGGCCCGCGGTTCGAAGGTAAGCCTATCCCTAAC
CCTCTCCTCGGTCTCGATTCTACGCGTACCGGTCATCATCACCATCACCATTGAGTTTAAACCCGCTGAT
CAGCCTCGACTGTGCCTTCTAAGGCCTGAGCTCGCTGATCAGCCTCGATCGAGGATCCAGACATGATAAG
ATACATTGATGAGTTTGGACAAACCACAACTAGAATGCAGTGAAAAAAATGCTTTATTTGTGAAATTTGT
GATGCTATTGCTTTATTTGTAACCATTATAAGCTGCAATAAACAAGTTAACAACAACAATTGCATTCATT
TTATGTTTCAGGTTCAGGGGGAGGTGTGGGAGGTTTTTTAAAGCAAGTAAAACCTCTACAAATGTGGTAT
GGCTGATTATGATCAGTCGACCGATGCCCTTGAGAGCCTTCAACCCAGTCAGCTCCTTCCGGTGGGCGCG
GGGCATGACTATCGTCGCCGCACTTATGACTGTCTTCTTTATCATGCAACTCGTAGGACAGGTGCCGGCA
GCGCTCTGGGTCATTTTCGGCGAGGACCGCTTTCGCTGGAGCGCGACGATGATCGGCCTGTCGCTTGCGG
TATTCGGAATCTTGCACGCCCTCGCTCAAGCCTTCGTCACTGGTCCCGCCACCAAACGTTTCGGCGAGAA
GCAGGCCATTATCGCCGGCATGGCGGCCGACGCGCTGGGCTACGTCTTGCTGGCGTTCGCGACGCGAGGC
TGGATGGCCTTCCCCATTATGATTCTTCTCGCTTCCGGCGGCATCGGGATGCCCGCGTTGCAGGCCATGC
TGTCCAGGCAGGTAGATGACGACCATCAGGGACAGCTTCAAGGCCAGCAAAAGGCCAGGAACCGTAAAAA
GGCCGCGTTGCTGGCGTTTTTCCATAGGCTCCGCCCCCCTGACGAGCATCACAAAAATCGACGCTCAAGT
CAGAGGTGGCGAAACCCGACAGGACTATAAAGATACCAGGCGTTTCCCCCTGGAAGCTCCCTCGTGCGCT
CTCCTGTTCCGACCCTGCCGCTTACCGGATACCTGTCCGCCTTTCTCCCTTCGGGAAGCGTGGCGCTTTC
TCATAGCTCACGCTGTAGGTATCTCAGTTCGGTGTAGGTCGTTCGCTCCAAGCTGGGCTGTGTGCACGAA
CCCCCCGTTCAGCCCGACCGCTGCGCCTTATCCGGTAACTATCGTCTTGAGTCCAACCCGGTAAGACACG
ACTTATCGCCACTGGCAGCAGCCACTGGTAACAGGATTAGCAGAGCGAGGTATGTAGGCGGTGCTACAGA
GTTCTTGAAGTGGTGGCCTAACTACGGCTACACTAGAAGGACAGTATTTGGTATCTGCGCTCTGCTGAAG
CCAGTTACCTTCGGAAAAAGAGTTGGTAGCTCTTGATCCGGCAAACAAACCACCGCTGGTAGCGGTGGTT
TTTTTGTTTGCAAGCAGCAGATTACGCGCAGAAAAAAAGGATCTCAAGAAGATCCTTTGATCTTTTCTAC
GGGGTCTGACGCTCAGTGGAACGAAAACTCACGTTAAGGGATTTTGGTCATGAGATTATCAAAAAGGATC
TTCACCTAGATCCTTTTAAATTAAAAATGAAGTTTTAAATCAATCTAAAGTATATATGAGTAAACTTGGT
CTGACAGTTACCAATGCTTAATCAGTGAGGCACCTATCTCAGCGATCTGTCTATTTCGTTCATCCATAGT
TGCCTGACTCCCCGTCGTGTAGATAACTACGATACGGGAGGGCTTACCATCTGGCCCCAGTGCTGCAATG
ATACCGCGAGACCCACGCTCACCGGCTCCAGATTTATCAGCAATAAACCAGCCAGCCGGAAGGGCCGAGC
GCAGAAGTGGTCCTGCAACTTTATCCGCCTCCATCCAGTCTATTAATTGTTGCCGGGAAGCTAGAGTAAG
TAGTTCGCCAGTTAATAGTTTGCGCAACGTTGTTGCCATTGCTGCAGGCATCGTGGTGTCACGCTCGTCG
TTTGGTATGGCTTCATTCAGCTCCGGTTCCCAACGATCAAGGCGAGTTACATGATCCCCCATGTTGTGCA
AAAAAGCGGTTAGCTCCTTCGGTCCTCCGATCGTTGTCAGAAGTAAGTTGGCCGCAGTGTTATCACTCAT
GGTTATGGCAGCACTGCATAATTCTCTTACTGTCATGCCATCCGTAAGATGCTTTTCTGTGACTGGTGAG
TACTCAACCAAGTCATTCTGAGAATAGTGTATGCGGCGACCGAGTTGCTCTTGCCCGGCGTCAACACGGG
ATAATACCGCGCCACATAGCAGAACTTTAAAAGTGCTCATCATTGGAAAACGTTCTTCGGGGCGAAAACT
CTCAAGGATCTTACCGCTGTTGAGATCCAGTTCGATGTAACCCACTCGTGCACCCAACTGATCTTCAGCA
TCTTTTACTTTCACCAGCGTTTCTGGGTGAGCAAAAACAGGAAGGCAAAATGCCGCAAAAAAGGGAATAA
GGGCGACACGGAAATGTTGAATACTCATACTCTTCCTTTTTCAATATTATTGAAGCATTTATCAGGGTTA
TTGTCTCATGAGCGGATACATATTTGAATGTATTTAGAAAAATAAACAAATAGGGGTTCCGCGCACATTT
CCCCGAAAAGTGCCACCTGACGTCTAAGAAACCATTATTATCATGACATTAACCTATAAAAATAGGCGTA
TCACGAGGCCCTTTCGTCTTCAAGAATTAATTCTATATTCTAAAAACACAAATGATACTTCTAAAAAAAA
AT
